Addgene plasmid #212809: pcDNA5-FRT-TO-NUbo-E3(63)-mCherry-FLAG
Purpose: Constitutive or doxycycline-inducible expression of NUbo-E3(63)-mCherry-FLAG in mammalian cells
Depositing lab: Helle Ulrich. Depositing organization: Institut fuer Molekulare Biologie (IMB Mainz). Publication: Ubiquiton-An inducible, linkage-specific polyubiquitylation tool. Renz C, Asimaki E, Meister C, Albanese V, Petriukov K, Krapoth NC, Wegmann S, Wollscheid HP, Wong RP, Fulzele A, Chen JX, Leon S, Ulrich HD. Mol Cell. 2024 Jan 18;84(2):386-400.e11. doi: 10.1016/j.molcel.2023.11.016. Epub 2023 Dec 15. PubMed 38103558.
Backbone
  Vector backbone: pcDNA5-FRT/TO
  Vector type: Mammalian Expression
  Selectable markers: Hygromycin
Growth in bacteria
  Bacterial resistance: Ampicillin, 100 μg/mL
  Growth temperature: 37°C
  Growth strain: Top10
  Copy number: High Copy
Gene/Insert
  Gene/Insert name: E3(63)
  Species: H. sapiens (human), S. cerevisiae (budding yeast)
  Tag / fusion protein: NUbo (N terminal on insert); mCherry-FLAG (C terminal on insert)
  Cloning method: Restriction Enzyme; 5′ cloning site unknown (unknown if destroyed)
Terms and licenses: Academic/Nonprofit Terms; Industry Terms: Not Available to Industry
Depositor comments: pHU5045; codon-optimized for mammalian cells
How to cite: pcDNA5-FRT-TO-NUbo-E3(63)-mCherry-FLAG was a gift from Helle Ulrich (Addgene plasmid # 212809 ; http://n2t.net/addgene:212809 ; RRID:Addgene_212809)
