[The description below was written by a language model from this plasmid's Addgene catalogue record and pLannotate feature annotations shown in this document.]
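Description:
pcDNA5-FRT-TO-NUbo-E3(63)-mCherry-FLAG is a mammalian expression plasmid built on the pcDNA5-FRT/TO backbone. It is maintained in E. coli at high copy through a ColE1/pUC-type origin with ampicillin resistance (AmpR under its own bla promoter). The backbone also carries a partial f1 origin and leftover lac regulatory fragments. For mammalian cells it provides an FRT site placed directly upstream of a hygromycin resistance coding sequence followed by an SV40 poly(A) signal. In this type of backbone, FLP-mediated recombination into a genomic FRT acceptor site places the hygromycin gene in a context where it is expressed. Hygromycin selection therefore recovers stable, single-site integrants.

The expression cassette uses the CMV enhancer and promoter followed by short tet operator sequences, which the annotation software labels as PLtetO-1 and TRE3GV fragments, and it ends in the bGH poly(A) signal. In cells that express the Tet repressor, transcription is held off until doxycycline is added. In cells without the repressor, expression is constitutive, matching the stated purpose. The open reading frame, codon-optimized for mammalian cells, encodes a multi-part fusion. It starts with an N-terminal ubiquitin fragment corresponding to the NUbo tag, followed by a segment of human MTOR, which is likely its rapamycin-binding FRB domain although the record does not name it. Next comes a portion of the yeast E3 ubiquitin ligase Pib1, then mCherry for red fluorescence, and finally a FLAG epitope for detection. The construct comes from work describing Ubiquiton, an inducible, linkage-specific polyubiquitylation tool. The "(63)" in the name suggests the K63-linkage E3 component, but the record does not say so explicitly.
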