Features (pLannotate 1.2.2; 25 found; start..end, strand, type, name):
     28..80      -  misc_feature   bom (fragment): basis of mobility region from pBR322
    235..614     +  enhancer       CMV enhancer: human cytomegalovirus immediate early enhancer
    615..818     +  promoter       CMV promoter: human cytomegalovirus (CMV) immediate early promoter
    820..839     +  promoter       PLtetO-1 promoter (fragment): modified phage lambda PL promoter with tet operator sites (Lutz and Bujard, 1997)
    841..860     +  promoter       PLtetO-1 promoter (fragment): modified phage lambda PL promoter with tet operator sites (Lutz and Bujard, 1997)
    868..901     +  promoter       TRE3GV promoter (fragment): 3rd-generation Tet-responsive promoter that can be activated by binding of Tet-On® 3G, optimized for retroviral and lentiviral vectors
    984..1094    +  CDS            UBIQ_AVESA (fragment): Experimental evidence at protein level: Swiss-Prot protein existence level 1. Ubiquitin exists either covalently attached to another protein, or free (unanchored). When covalently bound, it is conjugated to target proteins via an isopeptide bond either as a monomer (monoubiquitin), a polymer linked via different Lys residues of the ubiquitin (polyubiquitin chains) or a linear polymer linked via the initiator Met of the ubiquitin (linear polyubiquitin chains). Polyubiquitin chains, when attached to a target protein, have different functions depending on the Lys residue of the ubiquitin that is
   1143..1421    +  CDS            MTOR (fragment): MTOR_HUMAN - Also known as FRAP, FRAP1, FRAP2, RAFT1, RAPT1. Experimental evidence at protein level: Swiss-Prot protein existence level 1. Serine/threonine protein kinase which is a central regulator of cellular metabolism, growth and survival in response to hormones, growth factors, nutrients, energy and stress signals (PubMed:12087098, PubMed:12150925, PubMed:12150926, PubMed:12231510, PubMed:12718876, PubMed:14651849, PubMed:15268862, PubMed:15467718, PubMed:15545625, PubMed:15718470, PubMed:18497260, PubMed:18762023, PubMed:18925875, PubMed:20516213, PubMed:20537536, PubMed:21659604, PubMe
   1437..2027    +  CDS            PIB1 (fragment): PIB1_YEAST - Experimental evidence at protein level: Swiss-Prot protein existence level 1. Functions as an E3 ubiquitin-protein ligase. Binds phospholipid vesicles containing phosphatidylinositol 3-phosphate. From Saccharomyces cerevisiae (strain ATCC 204508 / S288c) (Baker's yeast).
   2037..2744    +  CDS            mCherry: mCherry is a basic (constitutively fluorescent) red fluorescent protein published in 2004, derived from Discosoma sp.. It is reported to be a very rapidly-maturing monomer with low acid sensitivity.
   2753..2777    +  CDS            3xFLAG (fragment): three tandem FLAG® epitope tags, followed by an enterokinase cleavage site
   2831..3055    +  polyA_signal   bGH poly(A) signal: bovine growth hormone polyadenylation signal
   3059..3080    +  promoter       SV40 promoter (fragment): SV40 enhancer and early promoter
   3101..3334    +  rep_origin     f1 ori (fragment) (sequence partly withheld): f1 bacteriophage origin of replication; arrow indicates direction of (+) strand synthesis
   3339..3386    +  protein_bind   FRT: FLP-mediated recombination occurs in the 8-bp core sequence TCTAGAAA (Turan and Bode, 2011). FLP recombinase from the Saccharomyces cerevisiae 2μ plasmid
   3394..4416    +  CDS            HygR: aminoglycoside phosphotransferase from E. coli; aph(4)-Ia; confers resistance to hygromycin
   4426..4551    +  CDS            ble (fragment): BLE_KLEPN - Experimental evidence at protein level: Swiss-Prot protein existence level 1. Binding protein with a strong affinity to the bleomycin family of antibiotics. Binds to CL990; an antimitotic-antibiotic compound. From Klebsiella pneumoniae.
   4546..4667    +  polyA_signal   SV40 poly(A) signal: SV40 polyadenylation signal
   4740..4756    -  protein_bind   lac operator: The lac repressor binds to the lac operator to inhibit transcription in E. coli. This inhibition can be relieved by adding lactose or isopropyl-β-D-thiogalactopyranoside (IPTG). lac repressor encoded by lacI
   4764..4794    -  promoter       lac promoter: promoter for the E. coli lac operon
   4809..4830    -  protein_bind   CAP binding site: CAP binding activates transcription in the presence of cAMP. E. coli catabolite activator protein
   4843..4935    -  CDS            lacI (fragment): lac repressor; lacI; The lac repressor binds to the lac operator to inhibit transcription in E. coli. This inhibition can be relieved by adding lactose or isopropyl-β-D-thiogalactopyranoside (IPTG).
   5118..5706    -  rep_origin     ori: high-copy-number ColE1/pMB1/pBR322/pUC origin of replication
   5877..6737    -  CDS            AmpR: β-lactamase; bla; confers resistance to ampicillin, carbenicillin, and related antibiotics
   6738..6842    -  promoter       AmpR promoter: bla
>Addgene plasmid #212809 | pcDNA5-FRT-TO-NUbo-E3(63)-mCherry-FLAG | addgene full sequence | sequence record 426725 | Addgene NGS Result
GACGGATCGGGAGATCTCCCGATCCCCTATGGTGCACTCTCAGTACAATCTGCTCTGATGCCGCATAGTT
AAGCCAGTATCTGCTCCCTGCTTGTGTGTTGGAGGTCGCTGAGTAGTGCGCGAGCAAAATTTAAGCTACA
ACAAGGCAAGGCTTGACCGACAATTGCATGAAGAATCTGCTTAGGGTTAGGCGTTTTGCGCTGCTTCGCG
ATGTACGGGCCAGATATACGCGTTGACATTGATTATTGACTAGTTATTAATAGTAATCAATTACGGGGTC
ATTAGTTCATAGCCCATATATGGAGTTCCGCGTTACATAACTTACGGTAAATGGCCCGCCTGGCTGACCG
CCCAACGACCCCCGCCCATTGACGTCAATAATGACGTATGTTCCCATAGTAACGCCAATAGGGACTTTCC
ATTGACGTCAATGGGTGGAGTATTTACGGTAAACTGCCCACTTGGCAGTACATCAAGTGTATCATATGCC
AAGTACGCCCCCTATTGACGTCAATGACGGTAAATGGCCCGCCTGGCATTATGCCCAGTACATGACCTTA
TGGGACTTTCCTACTTGGCAGTACATCTACGTATTAGTCATCGCTATTACCATGGTGATGCGGTTTTGGC
AGTACATCAATGGGCGTGGATAGCGGTTTGACTCACGGGGATTTCCAAGTCTCCACCCCATTGACGTCAA
TGGGAGTTTGTTTTGGCACCAAAATCAACGGGACTTTCCAAAATGTCGTAACAACTCCGCCCCATTGACG
CAAATGGGCGGTAGGCGTGTACGGTGGGAGGTCTATATAAGCAGAGCTCTCCCTATCAGTGATAGAGATC
TCCCTATCAGTGATAGAGATCGTCGACGAGCTCGTTTAGTGAACCGTCAGATCGCCTGGAGACGCCATCC
ACGCTGTTTTGACCTCCATAGAAGACACCGGGACCGATCCAGCCTCCGGACTCTAGCGTTTAAACTTAAG
CTTATGCAGATCTTCGTGAAGACCCTGACCGGCAAGACCGCCACCCTGGAGGTGGAGAGCAGCGACACCA
TCGACAACGTGAAGAGCAAGATCCAGGACAAGGAGGGCATCCCCGGCAGCGGCGCCTACCCCTACGACGT
GCCCGACTACGCCGGCAACGGCATCCTGTGGCACGAGATGTGGCACGAGGGCCTGGAGGAGGCCAGCCGC
CTGTACTTCGGCGAGCGCAACGTGAAGGGCATGTTCGAGGTGCTGGAGCCCCTGCACGCCATGATGGAGC
GCGGCCCCCAGACCCTGAAGGAGACCAGCTTCAACCAGGCCTACGGCCGCGACCTGATGGAGGCCCAGGA
GTGGTGCCGCAAGTACATGAAGAGCGGCAACGTGAAGGACCTGCTGCAGGCCTGGGACCTGTACTACCAC
GTGTTCCGCCGCATCAGCAAGACTAGTACTAGTGAGCTGAACCTGCTGGTGAGCAGCACCAACCGCGACG
TGCGCCTGAGCCAGACCAGCGTGCCCCCCAACGCCCTGGCCCTGAGCGCCCCCGACAGCAACACCGACGA
GGACGCCGAGATCCTGGAGGACAGCGTGGACCAGAGCGGCACCGCCTGCCGCAGCGAGGAGAGCAGCCAG
AACGAGGAGGACCACTTCTGCCCCATCTGCAACAGCGACCTGACCCAGTTCCCCGACGAGGAGGAGACCC
GCAAGCACGTGGAGGACTGCATCCAGCGCGCCGAGAACGCCCAGCAGCACACCAACACCAGCGACGCCGC
CGACGACAGCGTGAAGGAGAGCCCCGCCTTCCAGAACCGCATGCTGGTGTACAAGATCAGCCCCAACACC
ACCGACAACGCCATCAAGGAGTGCCCCATCTGCTTCGAGAACATGGAGCCCGGCGAGAAGGTGGGCCGCC
TGGAGTGCCTGTGCGTGTTCCACTACAAGTGCATCAAGAACTGGTTCCACAAGCGCGCCCAGATGACCGC
CGCCCAGAAGGGCAACGGCCACGCCTTCGTGAAGCGCAACTTCTGCCCCTTCCACGACGCCGTGTTCTTA
ATTAACATGGTGAGCAAGGGCGAGGAGGATAACATGGCCATCATCAAGGAGTTCATGCGCTTCAAGGTGC
ACATGGAGGGCTCCGTGAACGGCCACGAGTTCGAGATCGAGGGCGAGGGCGAGGGCCGCCCCTACGAGGG
CACCCAGACCGCCAAGCTGAAGGTGACCAAGGGTGGCCCCCTGCCCTTCGCCTGGGACATCCTGTCCCCT
CAGTTCATGTACGGCTCCAAGGCCTACGTGAAGCACCCCGCCGACATCCCCGACTACTTGAAGCTGTCCT
TCCCCGAGGGCTTCAAGTGGGAGCGCGTGATGAACTTCGAGGACGGCGGCGTGGTGACCGTGACCCAGGA
CTCCTCCCTGCAGGACGGCGAGTTCATCTACAAGGTGAAGCTGCGCGGCACCAACTTCCCCTCCGACGGC
CCCGTAATGCAGAAGAAGACCATGGGCTGGGAGGCCTCCTCCGAGCGGATGTACCCCGAGGACGGCGCCC
TGAAGGGCGAGATCAAGCAGAGGCTGAAGCTGAAGGACGGCGGCCACTACGACGCTGAGGTCAAGACCAC
CTACAAGGCCAAGAAGCCCGTGCAGCTGCCCGGCGCCTACAACGTCAACATCAAGTTGGACATCACCTCC
CACAACGAGGACTACACCATCGTGGAACAGTACGAACGCGCCGAGGGCCGCCACTCCACCGGCGGCATGG
ACGAGCTGTACAAATTAATTAACGACTACAAGGATGACGACGACAAGTAAGCGGCCGCTCGAGTCTAGAG
GGCCCGTTTAAACCCGCTGATCAGCCTCGACTGTGCCTTCTAGTTGCCAGCCATCTGTTGTTTGCCCCTC
CCCCGTGCCTTCCTTGACCCTGGAAGGTGCCACTCCCACTGTCCTTTCCTAATAAAATGAGGAAATTGCA
TCGCATTGTCTGAGTAGGTGTCATTCTATTCTGGGGGGTGGGGTGGGGCAGGACAGCAAGGGGGAGGATT
GGGAAGACAATAGCAGGCATGCTGGGGATGCGGTGGGCTCTATGGCTTCTGAGGCGGAAAGAACCAGCTG
GGGCTCTAGGGGGTATCCCC
[124 nt withheld, positions 3101-3224]
C
[91 nt withheld, positions 3226-3316]
AGGGTGATGGTTCACGTACCTAGAAGTTCCTATTCCGAAGTTCCTATTCTCTAGAAAGTATAGGAACTTC
CTTGGCCAAAAAGCCTGAACTCACCGCGACGTCTGTCGAGAAGTTTCTGATCGAAAAGTTCGACAGCGTC
TCCGACCTGATGCAGCTCTCGGAGGGCGAAGAATCTCGTGCTTTCAGCTTCGATGTAGGAGGGCGTGGAT
ATGTCCTGCGGGTAAATAGCTGCGCCGATGGTTTCTACAAAGATCGTTATGTTTATCGGCACTTTGCATC
GGCCGCGCTCCCGATTCCGGAAGTGCTTGACATTGGGGAATTCAGCGAGAGCCTGACCTATTGCATCTCC
CGCCGTGCACAGGGTGTCACGTTGCAAGACCTGCCTGAAACCGAACTGCCCGCTGTTCTGCAGCCGGTCG
CGGAGGCCATGGATGCGATCGCTGCGGCCGATCTTAGCCAGACGAGCGGGTTCGGCCCATTCGGACCGCA
AGGAATCGGTCAATACACTACATGGCGTGATTTCATATGCGCGATTGCTGATCCCCATGTGTATCACTGG
CAAACTGTGATGGACGACACCGTCAGTGCGTCCGTCGCGCAGGCTCTCGATGAGCTGATGCTTTGGGCCG
AGGACTGCCCCGAAGTCCGGCACCTCGTGCACGCGGATTTCGGCTCCAACAATGTCCTGACGGACAATGG
CCGCATAACAGCGGTCATTGACTGGAGCGAGGCGATGTTCGGGGATTCCCAATACGAGGTCGCCAACATC
TTCTTCTGGAGGCCGTGGTTGGCTTGTATGGAGCAGCAGACGCGCTACTTCGAGCGGAGGCATCCGGAGC
TTGCAGGATCGCCGCGGCTCCGGGCGTATATGCTCCGCATTGGTCTTGACCAACTCTATCAGAGCTTGGT
TGACGGCAATTTCGATGATGCAGCTTGGGCGCAGGGTCGATGCGACGCAATCGTCCGATCCGGAGCCGGG
ACTGTCGGGCGTACACAAATCGCCCGCAGAAGCGCGGCCGTCTGGACCGATGGCTGTGTAGAAGTACTCG
CCGATAGTGGAAACCGACGCCCCAGCACTCGTCCGAGGGCAAAGGAATAGCACGTACTACGAGATTTCGA
TTCCACCGCCGCCTTCTATGAAAGGTTGGGCTTCGGAATCGTTTTCCGGGACGCCGGCTGGATGATCCTC
CAGCGCGGGGATCTCATGCTGGAGTTCTTCGCCCACCCCAACTTGTTTATTGCAGCTTATAATGGTTACA
AATAAAGCAATAGCATCACAAATTTCACAAATAAAGCATTTTTTTCACTGCATTCTAGTTGTGGTTTGTC
CAAACTCATCAATGTATCTTATCATGTCTGTATACCGTCGACCTCTAGCTAGAGCTTGGCGTAATCATGG
TCATAGCTGTTTCCTGTGTGAAATTGTTATCCGCTCACAATTCCACACAACATACGAGCCGGAAGCATAA
AGTGTAAAGCCTGGGGTGCCTAATGAGTGAGCTAACTCACATTAATTGCGTTGCGCTCACTGCCCGCTTT
CCAGTCGGGAAACCTGTCGTGCCAGCTGCATTAATGAATCGGCCAACGCGCGGGGAGAGGCGGTTTGCGT
ATTGGGCGCTCTTCCGCTTCCTCGCTCACTGACTCGCTGCGCTCGGTCGTTCGGCTGCGGCGAGCGGTAT
CAGCTCACTCAAAGGCGGTAATACGGTTATCCACAGAATCAGGGGATAACGCAGGAAAGAACATGTGAGC
AAAAGGCCAGCAAAAGGCCAGGAACCGTAAAAAGGCCGCGTTGCTGGCGTTTTTCCATAGGCTCCGCCCC
CCTGACGAGCATCACAAAAATCGACGCTCAAGTCAGAGGTGGCGAAACCCGACAGGACTATAAAGATACC
AGGCGTTTCCCCCTGGAAGCTCCCTCGTGCGCTCTCCTGTTCCGACCCTGCCGCTTACCGGATACCTGTC
CGCCTTTCTCCCTTCGGGAAGCGTGGCGCTTTCTCATAGCTCACGCTGTAGGTATCTCAGTTCGGTGTAG
GTCGTTCGCTCCAAGCTGGGCTGTGTGCACGAACCCCCCGTTCAGCCCGACCGCTGCGCCTTATCCGGTA
ACTATCGTCTTGAGTCCAACCCGGTAAGACACGACTTATCGCCACTGGCAGCAGCCACTGGTAACAGGAT
TAGCAGAGCGAGGTATGTAGGCGGTGCTACAGAGTTCTTGAAGTGGTGGCCTAACTACGGCTACACTAGA
AGAACAGTATTTGGTATCTGCGCTCTGCTGAAGCCAGTTACCTTCGGAAAAAGAGTTGGTAGCTCTTGAT
CCGGCAAACAAACCACCGCTGGTAGCGGTGGTTTTTTTGTTTGCAAGCAGCAGATTACGCGCAGAAAAAA
AGGATCTCAAGAAGATCCTTTGATCTTTTCTACGGGGTCTGACGCTCAGTGGAACGAAAACTCACGTTAA
GGGATTTTGGTCATGAGATTATCAAAAAGGATCTTCACCTAGATCCTTTTAAATTAAAAATGAAGTTTTA
AATCAATCTAAAGTATATATGAGTAAACTTGGTCTGACAGTTACCAATGCTTAATCAGTGAGGCACCTAT
CTCAGCGATCTGTCTATTTCGTTCATCCATAGTTGCCTGACTCCCCGTCGTGTAGATAACTACGATACGG
GAGGGCTTACCATCTGGCCCCAGTGCTGCAATGATACCGCGAGACCCACGCTCACCGGCTCCAGATTTAT
CAGCAATAAACCAGCCAGCCGGAAGGGCCGAGCGCAGAAGTGGTCCTGCAACTTTATCCGCCTCCATCCA
GTCTATTAATTGTTGCCGGGAAGCTAGAGTAAGTAGTTCGCCAGTTAATAGTTTGCGCAACGTTGTTGCC
ATTGCTACAGGCATCGTGGTGTCACGCTCGTCGTTTGGTATGGCTTCATTCAGCTCCGGTTCCCAACGAT
CAAGGCGAGTTACATGATCCCCCATGTTGTGCAAAAAAGCGGTTAGCTCCTTCGGTCCTCCGATCGTTGT
CAGAAGTAAGTTGGCCGCAGTGTTATCACTCATGGTTATGGCAGCACTGCATAATTCTCTTACTGTCATG
CCATCCGTAAGATGCTTTTCTGTGACTGGTGAGTACTCAACCAAGTCATTCTGAGAATAGTGTATGCGGC
GACCGAGTTGCTCTTGCCCGGCGTCAATACGGGATAATACCGCGCCACATAGCAGAACTTTAAAAGTGCT
CATCATTGGAAAACGTTCTTCGGGGCGAAAACTCTCAAGGATCTTACCGCTGTTGAGATCCAGTTCGATG
TAACCCACTCGTGCACCCAACTGATCTTCAGCATCTTTTACTTTCACCAGCGTTTCTGGGTGAGCAAAAA
CAGGAAGGCAAAATGCCGCAAAAAAGGGAATAAGGGCGACACGGAAATGTTGAATACTCATACTCTTCCT
TTTTCAATATTATTGAAGCATTTATCAGGGTTATTGTCTCATGAGCGGATACATATTTGAATGTATTTAG
AAAAATAAACAAATAGGGGTTCCGCGCACATTTCCCCGAAAAGTGCCACCTGACGTC
